Addgene plasmid #221953: ATP6 DdCBE T2
Purpose: Expresses mitochondrial cytosine base editor arm in mammalian cells
Depositing lab: Stephen Ekker. Depositing organization: Mayo Foundation for Medical Education and Research. Publication: Unconstrained Precision Mitochondrial Genome Editing with alphaDdCBEs. Castillo SR, Simone BW, Clark KJ, Devaux P, Ekker SC. Hum Gene Ther. 2024 Sep 24. doi: 10.1089/hum.2024.073. PubMed 39212664.
Backbone
  Vector backbone: pCMV
  Backbone size w/o insert (bp): 4717
  Vector type: Mammalian Expression, CRISPR
  Selectable markers: Blasticidin
Growth in bacteria
  Bacterial resistance: Ampicillin, 100 μg/mL
  Growth temperature: 30°C
  Growth strain: NEB Stable
  Copy number: High Copy
Gene/Insert
  Gene/Insert name: COX8A MTS-3xFLAG-TALE NT-T-ATP6 TALE T2 repeats-TALE CTD-DddAtox 1397N-UGI-ATP5B 3'UTR
  Species: Synthetic
  Insert size (bp): 2929
  Promoter: CMV
  Tag / fusion protein: 3xFLAG (N terminal on backbone)
  Cloning method: Golden Gate
  Sequencing primers: 5′ T7; 3′ ACACCCGCCGCGCTTAATGC
Terms and licenses: Academic/Nonprofit Terms; Industry Terms: Not Available to Industry
Depositor comments: 5' Cloning Site: BsmBI (Not Destroyed), 3' Cloning Site: BsmBI (Not Destroyed). Please visit https://www.biorxiv.org/content/10.1101/2024.05.13.593977v1 for bioRxiv preprint.
How to cite: ATP6 DdCBE T2 was a gift from Stephen Ekker (Addgene plasmid # 221953 ; http://n2t.net/addgene:221953 ; RRID:Addgene_221953)
