[The description below was written by a language model from this plasmid's Addgene catalogue record and pLannotate feature annotations shown in this document.]
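Description:
ATP6 DdCBE T2 is a 7.6 kb mammalian expression plasmid on a pCMV backbone that encodes one arm of a split, TALE-guided mitochondrial cytosine base editor (DdCBE) directed at the mitochondrial ATP6 gene. It is maintained in E. coli through a high-copy ColE1/pUC-type origin with ampicillin resistance (AmpR under its bla promoter), and it also carries an f1 origin. For selection in mammalian cells, an SV40 promoter, with an EM7 bacterial promoter just downstream, drives blasticidin S deaminase followed by an SV40 polyadenylation signal. The short bleomycin-resistance fragments annotated after BSD appear to be backbone remnants rather than a functional marker.

The payload is a synthetic fusion of about 2.9 kb transcribed from the CMV enhancer/promoter, with a T7 promoter just upstream of the coding sequence. It begins with the COX8A mitochondrial targeting sequence, which directs import into the mitochondrial matrix, followed by a 3xFLAG epitope for detection. Next come a TALE N-terminal domain, the T2 repeat array that specifies the ATP6 binding site, and the TALE C-terminal domain. The flanking TALE regions are annotated as avrBs3 fragments, while the repeat array between them is unannotated in the feature table. The array was assembled by Golden Gate cloning using BsmBI sites, which are retained. The TALE is fused to the 1397N half of the split DddA toxin, a double-stranded DNA cytidine deaminase, and then to a uracil glycosylase inhibitor (UGI) that protects the deaminated base from excision. An ATP5B 3'UTR is listed as the final insert element but is not annotated.

The split DddAtox half is inactive alone. The plasmid is therefore meant to be co-expressed with a partner arm carrying the complementary half, so that deaminase activity is reconstituted at the target and produces C-to-T edits in mitochondrial DNA.
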