Features (pLannotate 1.2.2; 26 found; start..end, strand, type, name):
     28..80      -  misc_feature   bom (fragment): basis of mobility region from pBR322
    235..614     +  enhancer       CMV enhancer: human cytomegalovirus immediate early enhancer
    615..818     +  promoter       CMV promoter: human cytomegalovirus (CMV) immediate early promoter
    814..847     +  LTR            5' LTR (truncated) (fragment): truncated 5' long terminal repeat (LTR) from HIV-1
    863..881     +  promoter       T7 promoter: promoter for bacteriophage T7 RNA polymerase
    910..993     +  CDS            COX8A (fragment): COX8A_HUMAN - Also known as COX8, COX8L. Experimental evidence at protein level: Swiss-Prot protein existence level 1. Component of the cytochrome c oxidase, the last enzyme in the mitochondrial electron transport chain which drives oxidative phosphorylation. The respiratory chain contains 3 multisubunit complexes succinate dehydrogenase (complex II, CII), ubiquinol- cytochrome c oxidoreductase (cytochrome b-c1 complex, complex III, CIII) and cytochrome c oxidase (complex IV, CIV), that cooperate to transfer electrons derived from NADH and succinate to molecular oxygen, creating an electrochem
    994..1059    +  CDS            3xFLAG: three tandem FLAG® epitope tags, followed by an enterokinase cleavage site
   1072..1578    +  CDS            avrBs3 (fragment): AVRB3_XANEU - Experimental evidence at protein level: Swiss-Prot protein existence level 1. Avirulence protein. Acts as a transcription factor in C.annuum plants. In susceptible plants lacking the Bs3 resistance gene induces expression of a number of genes, including genes homologous to a family of auxin-induced genes, alpha-expansin genes, pectate lyase, anthocyanidin glucoside rhamnosyl transferase and at least one transcription factor, UPA20. Their expression leads to plant hypertrophy in mesophyll cells, probably mainly mediated by UPA20 (PubMed:17962565). In resistant plants induces the h
   2965..3084    +  CDS            avrBs3 (fragment): AVRB3_XANEU - Experimental evidence at protein level: Swiss-Prot protein existence level 1. Avirulence protein. Acts as a transcription factor in C.annuum plants. In susceptible plants lacking the Bs3 resistance gene induces expression of a number of genes, including genes homologous to a family of auxin-induced genes, alpha-expansin genes, pectate lyase, anthocyanidin glucoside rhamnosyl transferase and at least one transcription factor, UPA20. Their expression leads to plant hypertrophy in mesophyll cells, probably mainly mediated by UPA20 (PubMed:17962565). In resistant plants induces the h
   3085..3420    +  CDS            dddA (fragment): DDDA_BURC1 - Experimental evidence at protein level: Swiss-Prot protein existence level 1. Toxic component of a toxin-immunity protein module, which functions as a cellular contact-dependent growth inhibition (CDI) system. CDI modules allow bacteria to communicate with and inhibit the growth of closely related neighboring bacteria in a contact-dependent fashion. Bacteria that have this module inhibit or kill bacteria without it, giving them a growth advantage. Probably specifically inhibited by cognate immunity protein DddI (Probable). The C-terminal 163 residue fragment has double-stranded DN
   3430..3678    +  CDS            UGI: UNGI_BPPB2 - Experimental evidence at protein level: Swiss-Prot protein existence level 1. This protein binds specifically and reversibly to the host uracil-DNA glycosylase, preventing removal of uracil residues from PBS2 DNA by the host uracil-excision repair system. From Bacillus phage PBS2 (Bacteriophage PBS2).
   3836..3857    +  promoter       SV40 promoter (fragment): SV40 enhancer and early promoter
   3878..4306    +  rep_origin     f1 ori (sequence partly withheld): f1 bacteriophage origin of replication; arrow indicates direction of (+) strand synthesis
   4320..4649    +  promoter       SV40 promoter: SV40 enhancer and early promoter
   4697..4744    +  promoter       EM7 promoter: synthetic bacterial promoter&nbsp
   4763..5161    +  CDS            BSD: blasticidin S deaminase; Aspergillus terreus BSD; confers resistance to blasticidin
   5162..5189    +  CDS            BleoR (fragment): antibiotic-binding protein; Sh ble from Streptoalloteichus hindustanus; confers resistance to bleomycin, phleomycin, and Zeocin™
   5199..5324    +  CDS            ble (fragment): BLE_KLEPN - Experimental evidence at protein level: Swiss-Prot protein existence level 1. Binding protein with a strong affinity to the bleomycin family of antibiotics. Binds to CL990; an antimitotic-antibiotic compound. From Klebsiella pneumoniae.
   5319..5440    +  polyA_signal   SV40 poly(A) signal: SV40 polyadenylation signal
   5513..5529    -  protein_bind   lac operator: The lac repressor binds to the lac operator to inhibit transcription in E. coli. This inhibition can be relieved by adding lactose or isopropyl-β-D-thiogalactopyranoside (IPTG). lac repressor encoded by lacI
   5537..5567    -  promoter       lac promoter: promoter for the E. coli lac operon
   5582..5603    -  protein_bind   CAP binding site: CAP binding activates transcription in the presence of cAMP. E. coli catabolite activator protein
   5616..5708    -  CDS            lacI (fragment): lac repressor; lacI; The lac repressor binds to the lac operator to inhibit transcription in E. coli. This inhibition can be relieved by adding lactose or isopropyl-β-D-thiogalactopyranoside (IPTG).
   5891..6479    -  rep_origin     ori: high-copy-number ColE1/pMB1/pBR322/pUC origin of replication
   6650..7510    -  CDS            AmpR: β-lactamase; bla; confers resistance to ampicillin, carbenicillin, and related antibiotics
   7511..7615    -  promoter       AmpR promoter: bla
>Addgene plasmid #221953 | ATP6 DdCBE T2 | addgene full sequence | sequence record 438707 | Addgene NGS Result
GACGGATCGGGAGATCTCCCGATCCCCTATGGTGCACTCTCAGTACAATCTGCTCTGATGCCGCATAGTT
AAGCCAGTATCTGCTCCCTGCTTGTGTGTTGGAGGTCGCTGAGTAGTGCGCGAGCAAAATTTAAGCTACA
ACAAGGCAAGGCTTGACCGACAATTGCATGAAGAATCTGCTTAGGGTTAGGCGTTTTGCGCTGCTTCGCG
ATGTACGGGCCAGATATACGCGTTGACATTGATTATTGACTAGTTATTAATAGTAATCAATTACGGGGTC
ATTAGTTCATAGCCCATATATGGAGTTCCGCGTTACATAACTTACGGTAAATGGCCCGCCTGGCTGACCG
CCCAACGACCCCCGCCCATTGACGTCAATAATGACGTATGTTCCCATAGTAACGCCAATAGGGACTTTCC
ATTGACGTCAATGGGTGGAGTATTTACGGTAAACTGCCCACTTGGCAGTACATCAAGTGTATCATATGCC
AAGTACGCCCCCTATTGACGTCAATGACGGTAAATGGCCCGCCTGGCATTATGCCCAGTACATGACCTTA
TGGGACTTTCCTACTTGGCAGTACATCTACGTATTAGTCATCGCTATTACCATGGTGATGCGGTTTTGGC
AGTACATCAATGGGCGTGGATAGCGGTTTGACTCACGGGGATTTCCAAGTCTCCACCCCATTGACGTCAA
TGGGAGTTTGTTTTGGCACCAAAATCAACGGGACTTTCCAAAATGTCGTAACAACTCCGCCCCATTGACG
CAAATGGGCGGTAGGCGTGTACGGTGGGAGGTCTATATAAGCAGAGCTCTCTGGCTAACTAGAGAACCCA
CTGCTTACTGGCTTATCGAAATTAATACGACTCACTATAGGGAGACCCAAGCTGGCTAGCACCATGGCCT
CCGTTCTGACCCCGCTGCTGCTGCGTGGCCTGACCGGCTCCGCTCGTCGTCTGCCAGTTCCGCGTGCGAA
AATCCATTCCCTGGACTACAAAGACCATGACGGTGATTATAAAGATCATGACATCGATTACAAGGATGAC
GATGACAAGATGGACATCGCGGATCTGCGTACCCTGGGTTACAGCCAGCAGCAGCAGGAGAAGATCAAGC
CAAAGGTGCGCAGCACCGTGGCCCAGCACCATGAAGCTCTGGTGGGTCACGGCTTCACCCACGCGCACAT
CGTGGCTCTGAGCCAGCACCCAGCCGCGCTGGGTACCGTGGCCGTGAAATATCAGGACATGATTGCTGCC
CTGCCAGAGGCTACCCATGAAGCGATTGTGGGTGTGGGCAAGCAGTGGAGCGGTGCTCGTGCGCTGGAGG
CCCTGCTGACCGTGGCCGGTGAACTGCGTGGCCCGCCGCTGCAGCTGGATACCGGCCAGCTGCTGAAAAT
CGCGAAACGTGGCGGTGTGACCGCTGTGGAAGCTGTGCATGCCTGGCGTAATGCTCTGACCGGTGCCCCC
CTGAACCTGACCCCGGACCAAGTGGTGGCTATCGCCAGCCACGATGGCGGCAAGCAAGCGCTCGAAACGG
TGCAGCGGCTGTTGCCGGTGCTGTGCCAGGACCATGGCCTGACCCCGGACCAAGTGGTGGCTATCGCCAG
CAACATTGGCGGCAAGCAAGCGCTCGAAACGGTGCAGCGGCTGTTGCCGGTGCTGTGCCAGGACCATGGC
CTGACCCCGGACCAAGTGGTGGCTATCGCCAGCAACATTGGCGGCAAGCAAGCGCTCGAAACGGTGCAGC
GGCTGTTGCCGGTGCTGTGCCAGGACCATGGCCTGACCCCGGACCAAGTGGTGGCTATCGCCAGCAACGG
TGGCGGCAAGCAAGCGCTCGAAACGGTGCAGCGGCTGTTGCCGGTGCTGTGCCAGGACCATGGCCTGACC
CCGGACCAAGTGGTGGCTATCGCCAGCAACATTGGCGGCAAGCAAGCGCTCGAAACGGTGCAGCGGCTGT
TGCCGGTGCTGTGCCAGGACCATGGCCTGACCCCGGACCAAGTGGTGGCTATCGCCAGCAACAATGGCGG
CAAGCAAGCGCTCGAAACGGTGCAGCGGCTGTTGCCGGTGCTGTGCCAGGACCATGGCCTGACCCCGGAC
CAAGTGGTGGCTATCGCCAGCAACATTGGCGGCAAGCAAGCGCTCGAAACGGTGCAGCGGCTGTTGCCGG
TGCTGTGCCAGGACCATGGCCTCACACCCGATCAGGTCGTGGCTATCGCCAGCAACAATGGCGGCAAGCA
AGCGCTCGAAACGGTGCAGCGGCTGTTGCCGGTGCTGTGCCAGGACCATGGCCTGACCCCGGACCAAGTG
GTGGCTATCGCCAGCAACAATGGCGGCAAGCAAGCGCTCGAAACGGTGCAGCGGCTGTTGCCGGTGCTGT
GCCAGGACCATGGCCTGACCCCGGACCAAGTGGTGGCTATCGCCAGCAACAATGGCGGCAAGCAAGCGCT
CGAAACGGTGCAGCGGCTGTTGCCGGTGCTGTGCCAGGACCATGGCCTGACCCCGGACCAAGTGGTGGCT
ATCGCCAGCAACAATGGCGGCAAGCAAGCGCTCGAAACGGTGCAGCGGCTGTTGCCGGTGCTGTGCCAGG
ACCATGGCCTGACCCCGGACCAAGTGGTGGCTATCGCCAGCAACAATGGCGGCAAGCAAGCGCTCGAAAC
GGTGCAGCGGCTGTTGCCGGTGCTGTGCCAGGACCATGGCCTGACCCCGGACCAAGTGGTGGCTATCGCC
AGCAACATTGGCGGCAAGCAAGCGCTCGAAACGGTGCAGCGGCTGTTGCCGGTGCTGTGCCAGGACCATG
GCCTGACCCCGGACCAAGTGGTGGCTATCGCCAGCAACATTGGCGGCAAGCAAGCGCTCGAAACGGTGCA
GCGGCTGTTGCCGGTGCTGTGCCAGGACCATGGCCTGACCCCGGACCAAGTGGTGGCTATCGCCAGCAAC
ATTGGCGGCAAGCAAGCGCTCGAAAGCATTGTGGCCCAGCTGAGCCGGCCTGATCCGGCGTTGGCCGCGT
TGACCAACGATCACCTGGTGGCCCTGGCCTGCCTGGGCGGTCGTCCGGCCCTGGATGCGGTGAAGAAAGG
CCTGGGTGGATCCGGCAGCTACGCCCTGGGTCCGTATCAGATTAGCGCCCCGCAGCTGCCAGCTTACAAT
GGTCAGACCGTGGGTACCTTCTACTATGTGAACGACGCGGGCGGTCTGGAGAGCAAGGTGTTTAGCAGCG
GCGGTCCAACCCCGTACCCAAACTATGCCAATGCCGGTCATGTGGAGGGTCAGAGCGCCCTGTTCATGCG
TGATAACGGCATCAGCGAGGGTCTGGTGTTCCACAACAACCCGGAAGGCACCTGCGGTTTTTGCGTGAAC
ATGACCGAGACCCTGCTGCCGGAAAACGCGAAAATGACCGTGGTGCCGCCGGAAGGTTCTGGCGGCTCAA
CTAATCTGAGCGACATCATTGAGAAGGAGACTGGGAAACAGCTGGTCATTCAGGAGTCCATCCTGATGCT
GCCTGAGGAGGTGGAGGAAGTGATCGGCAACAAGCCAGAGTCTGACATCCTGGTGCACACCGCCTACGAC
GAGTCCACAGATGAGAATGTGATGCTGCTGACCTCTGACGCCCCCGAGTATAAGCCTTGGGCCCTGGTCA
TCCAGGATTCTAACGGCGAGAATAAGATCAAGATGCTGTGATAAGGGGTCTTTGTCCTCTGTACTGTCTC
TCTCCTTGCCCCTAACCCAAAAAGCTTCATTTTTCTGTGTAGGCTGCACAAGAGCCTTGATTGAAGATAT
ATTCTTTCTGAACAGTATTTAAGGTTTCCAATAAAATGTACACCCCTCAGAACTTCTGAGGCGGAAAGAA
CCAGCTGGGGCTCTAGGGGGTATCCCC
[124 nt withheld, positions 3878-4001]
C
[91 nt withheld, positions 4003-4093]
A
[49 nt withheld, positions 4095-4143]
CCTTTGACGTTGGAGTCCACGTTCTTT
[37 nt withheld, positions 4171-4207]
ACCCTATCTCGGTCTATTCTTTTGATTTATAAGGGATTTTGCCGATTTCGGCCTATTGGTTAAAAAATGA
GCTGATTTAACAAAAATTTAACGCGAATTAATTCTGTGGAATGTGTGTCAGTTAGGGTGTGGAAAGTCCC
CAGGCTCCCCAGCAGGCAGAAGTATGCAAAGCATGCATCTCAATTAGTCAGCAACCAGGTGTGGAAAGTC
CCCAGGCTCCCCAGCAGGCAGAAGTATGCAAAGCATGCATCTCAATTAGTCAGCAACCATAGTCCCGCCC
CTAACTCCGCCCATCCCGCCCCTAACTCCGCCCAGTTCCGCCCATTCTCCGCCCCATGGCTGACTAATTT
TTTTTATTTATGCAGAGGCCGAGGCCGCCTCTGCCTCTGAGCTATTCCAGAAGTAGTGAGGAGGCTTTTT
TGGAGGCCTAGGCTTTTGCAAAAAGCTCCCGGGAGCTTGTATATCCATTTTCGGATCTGATCAGCACGTG
TTGACAATTAATCATCGGCATAGTATATCGGCATAGTATAATACGACAAGGTGAGGAACTAAACCATGGC
CAAGCCTTTGTCTCAAGAAGAATCCACCCTCATTGAAAGAGCAACGGCTACAATCAACAGCATCCCCATC
TCTGAAGACTACAGCGTCGCCAGCGCAGCTCTCTCTAGCGACGGCCGCATCTTCACTGGTGTCAATGTAT
ATCATTTTACTGGGGGACCTTGTGCAGAACTCGTGGTGCTGGGCACTGCTGCTGCTGCGGCAGCTGGCAA
CCTGACTTGTATCGTCGCGATCGGAAATGAGAACAGGGGCATCTTGAGCCCCTGCGGACGGTGCCGACAG
GTGCTTCTCGATCTGCATCCTGGGATCAAAGCCATAGTGAAGGACAGTGATGGACAGCCGACGGCAGTTG
GGATTCGTGAATTGCTGCCCTCTGGTTATGTGTGGGAGGGCTAAGCACTTCGTGGCCGAGGAGCAGGACT
GACACGTGCTACGAGATTTCGATTCCACCGCCGCCTTCTATGAAAGGTTGGGCTTCGGAATCGTTTTCCG
GGACGCCGGCTGGATGATCCTCCAGCGCGGGGATCTCATGCTGGAGTTCTTCGCCCACCCCAACTTGTTT
ATTGCAGCTTATAATGGTTACAAATAAAGCAATAGCATCACAAATTTCACAAATAAAGCATTTTTTTCAC
TGCATTCTAGTTGTGGTTTGTCCAAACTCATCAATGTATCTTATCATGTCTGTATACCGTCGACCTCTAG
CTAGAGCTTGGCGTAATCATGGTCATAGCTGTTTCCTGTGTGAAATTGTTATCCGCTCACAATTCCACAC
AACATACGAGCCGGAAGCATAAAGTGTAAAGCCTGGGGTGCCTAATGAGTGAGCTAACTCACATTAATTG
CGTTGCGCTCACTGCCCGCTTTCCAGTCGGGAAACCTGTCGTGCCAGCTGCATTAATGAATCGGCCAACG
CGCGGGGAGAGGCGGTTTGCGTATTGGGCGCTCTTCCGCTTCCTCGCTCACTGACTCGCTGCGCTCGGTC
GTTCGGCTGCGGCGAGCGGTATCAGCTCACTCAAAGGCGGTAATACGGTTATCCACAGAATCAGGGGATA
ACGCAGGAAAGAACATGTGAGCAAAAGGCCAGCAAAAGGCCAGGAACCGTAAAAAGGCCGCGTTGCTGGC
GTTTTTCCATAGGCTCCGCCCCCCTGACGAGCATCACAAAAATCGACGCTCAAGTCAGAGGTGGCGAAAC
CCGACAGGACTATAAAGATACCAGGCGTTTCCCCCTGGAAGCTCCCTCGTGCGCTCTCCTGTTCCGACCC
TGCCGCTTACCGGATACCTGTCCGCCTTTCTCCCTTCGGGAAGCGTGGCGCTTTCTCATAGCTCACGCTG
TAGGTATCTCAGTTCGGTGTAGGTCGTTCGCTCCAAGCTGGGCTGTGTGCACGAACCCCCCGTTCAGCCC
GACCGCTGCGCCTTATCCGGTAACTATCGTCTTGAGTCCAACCCGGTAAGACACGACTTATCGCCACTGG
CAGCAGCCACTGGTAACAGGATTAGCAGAGCGAGGTATGTAGGCGGTGCTACAGAGTTCTTGAAGTGGTG
GCCTAACTACGGCTACACTAGAAGAACAGTATTTGGTATCTGCGCTCTGCTGAAGCCAGTTACCTTCGGA
AAAAGAGTTGGTAGCTCTTGATCCGGCAAACAAACCACCGCTGGTAGCGGTGGTTTTTTTGTTTGCAAGC
AGCAGATTACGCGCAGAAAAAAAGGATCTCAAGAAGATCCTTTGATCTTTTCTACGGGGTCTGACGCTCA
GTGGAACGAAAACTCACGTTAAGGGATTTTGGTCATGAGATTATCAAAAAGGATCTTCACCTAGATCCTT
TTAAATTAAAAATGAAGTTTTAAATCAATCTAAAGTATATATGAGTAAACTTGGTCTGACAGTTACCAAT
GTTTAATCAGTGAGGCACCTATCTCAGCGATCTGTCTATTTCGTTCATCCATAGTTGCCTGACTCCCCGT
CGTGTAGATAACTACGATACGGGAGGGCTTACCATCTGGCCCCAGTGCTGCAATGATACCGCGAGACCCA
CGCTCACCGGCTCCAGATTTATCAGCAATAAACCAGCCAGCCGGAAGGGCCGAGCGCAGAAGTGGTCCTG
CAACTTTATCCGCCTCCATCCAGTCTATTAATTGTTGCCGGGAAGCTAGAGTAAGTAGTTCGCCAGTTAA
TAGTTTGCGCAACGTTGTTGCCATTGCTACAGGCATCGTGGTGTCACGCTCGTCGTTTGGTATGGCTTCA
TTCAGCTCCGGTTCCCAACGATCAAGGCGAGTTACATGATCCCCCATGTTGTGCAAAAAAGCGGTTAGCT
CCTTCGGTCCTCCGATCGTTGTCAGAAGTAAGTTGGCCGCAGTGTTATCACTCATGGTTATGGCAGCACT
GCATAATTCTCTTACTGTCATGCCATCCGTAAGATGCTTTTCTGTGACTGGTGAGTACTCAACCAAGTCA
TTCTGAGAATAGTGTATGCGGCGACCGAGTTGCTCTTGCCCGGCGTCAATACGGGATAATACCGCGCCAC
ATAGCAGAACTTTAAAAGTGCTCATCATTGGAAAACGTTCTTCGGGGCGAAAACTCTCAAGGATCTTACC
GCTGTTGAGATCCAGTTCGATGTAACCCACTCGTGCACCCAACTGATCTTCAGCATCTTTTACTTTCACC
AGCGTTTCTGGGTGAGCAAAAACAGGAAGGCAAAATGCCGCAAAAAAGGGAATAAGGGCGACACGGAAAT
GTTGAATACTCATACTCTTCCTTTTTCAATATTATTGAAGCATTTATCAGGGTTATTGTCTCATGAGCGG
ATACATATTTGAATGTATTTAGAAAAATAAACAAATAGGGGTTCCGCGCACATTTCCCCGAAAAGTGCCA
CCTGACGTC
