>Addgene plasmid #221953 | ATP6 DdCBE T2 | depositor partial sequence | sequence record 434613 | Partial
ATGGCCTCCGTTCTGACCCCGCTGCTGCTGCGTGGCCTGACCGGCTCCGCTCGTCGTCTGCCAGTTCCGC
GTGCGAAAATCCATTCCCTGGACTACAAAGACCATGACGGTGATTATAAAGATCATGACATCGATTACAA
GGATGACGATGACAAGATGGACATCGCGGATCTGCGTACCCTGGGTTACAGCCAGCAGCAGCAGGAGAAG
ATCAAGCCAAAGGTGCGCAGCACCGTGGCCCAGCACCATGAAGCTCTGGTGGGTCACGGCTTCACCCACG
CGCACATCGTGGCTCTGAGCCAGCACCCAGCCGCGCTGGGTACCGTGGCCGTGAAATATCAGGACATGAT
TGCTGCCCTGCCAGAGGCTACCCATGAAGCGATTGTGGGTGTGGGCAAGCAGTGGAGCGGTGCTCGTGCG
CTGGAGGCCCTGCTGACCGTGGCCGGTGAACTGCGTGGCCCGCCGCTGCAGCTGGATACCGGCCAGCTGC
TGAAAATCGCGAAACGTGGCGGTGTGACCGCTGTGGAAGCTGTGCATGCCTGGCGTAATGCTCTGACCGG
TGCCCCCCTGAACCTGACCCCGGACCAAGTGGTGGCTATCGCCAGCCACGATGGCGGCAAGCAAGCGCTC
GAAACGGTGCAGCGGCTGTTGCCGGTGCTGTGCCAGGACCATGGCCTGACCCCGGACCAAGTGGTGGCTA
TCGCCAGCAACATTGGCGGCAAGCAAGCGCTCGAAACGGTGCAGCGGCTGTTGCCGGTGCTGTGCCAGGA
CCATGGCCTGACCCCGGACCAAGTGGTGGCTATCGCCAGCAACATTGGCGGCAAGCAAGCGCTCGAAACG
GTGCAGCGGCTGTTGCCGGTGCTGTGCCAGGACCATGGCCTGACCCCGGACCAAGTGGTGGCTATCGCCA
GCAACGGTGGCGGCAAGCAAGCGCTCGAAACGGTGCAGCGGCTGTTGCCGGTGCTGTGCCAGGACCATGG
CCTGACCCCGGACCAAGTGGTGGCTATCGCCAGCAACATTGGCGGCAAGCAAGCGCTCGAAACGGTGCAG
CGGCTGTTGCCGGTGCTGTGCCAGGACCATGGCCTGACCCCGGACCAAGTGGTGGCTATCGCCAGCAACA
ATGGCGGCAAGCAAGCGCTCGAAACGGTGCAGCGGCTGTTGCCGGTGCTGTGCCAGGACCATGGCCTGAC
CCCGGACCAAGTGGTGGCTATCGCCAGCAACATTGGCGGCAAGCAAGCGCTCGAAACGGTGCAGCGGCTG
TTGCCGGTGCTGTGCCAGGACCATGGCCTCACACCCGATCAGGTCGTGGCTATCGCCAGCAACAATGGCG
GCAAGCAAGCGCTCGAAACGGTGCAGCGGCTGTTGCCGGTGCTGTGCCAGGACCATGGCCTGACCCCGGA
CCAAGTGGTGGCTATCGCCAGCAACAATGGCGGCAAGCAAGCGCTCGAAACGGTGCAGCGGCTGTTGCCG
GTGCTGTGCCAGGACCATGGCCTGACCCCGGACCAAGTGGTGGCTATCGCCAGCAACAATGGCGGCAAGC
AAGCGCTCGAAACGGTGCAGCGGCTGTTGCCGGTGCTGTGCCAGGACCATGGCCTGACCCCGGACCAAGT
GGTGGCTATCGCCAGCAACAATGGCGGCAAGCAAGCGCTCGAAACGGTGCAGCGGCTGTTGCCGGTGCTG
TGCCAGGACCATGGCCTGACCCCGGACCAAGTGGTGGCTATCGCCAGCAACAATGGCGGCAAGCAAGCGC
TCGAAACGGTGCAGCGGCTGTTGCCGGTGCTGTGCCAGGACCATGGCCTGACCCCGGACCAAGTGGTGGC
TATCGCCAGCAACATTGGCGGCAAGCAAGCGCTCGAAACGGTGCAGCGGCTGTTGCCGGTGCTGTGCCAG
GACCATGGCCTGACCCCGGACCAAGTGGTGGCTATCGCCAGCAACATTGGCGGCAAGCAAGCGCTCGAAA
CGGTGCAGCGGCTGTTGCCGGTGCTGTGCCAGGACCATGGCCTGACCCCGGACCAAGTGGTGGCTATCGC
CAGCAACATTGGCGGCAAGCAAGCGCTCGAAAGCATTGTGGCCCAGCTGAGCCGGCCTGATCCGGCGTTG
GCCGCGTTGACCAACGATCACCTGGTGGCCCTGGCCTGCCTGGGCGGTCGTCCGGCCCTGGATGCGGTGA
AGAAAGGCCTGGGTGGATCCGGCAGCTACGCCCTGGGTCCGTATCAGATTAGCGCCCCGCAGCTGCCAGC
TTACAATGGTCAGACCGTGGGTACCTTCTACTATGTGAACGACGCGGGCGGTCTGGAGAGCAAGGTGTTT
AGCAGCGGCGGTCCAACCCCGTACCCAAACTATGCCAATGCCGGTCATGTGGAGGGTCAGAGCGCCCTGT
TCATGCGTGATAACGGCATCAGCGAGGGTCTGGTGTTCCACAACAACCCGGAAGGCACCTGCGGTTTTTG
CGTGAACATGACCGAGACCCTGCTGCCGGAAAACGCGAAAATGACCGTGGTGCCGCCGGAAGGTTCTGGC
GGCTCAACTAATCTGAGCGACATCATTGAGAAGGAGACTGGGAAACAGCTGGTCATTCAGGAGTCCATCC
TGATGCTGCCTGAGGAGGTGGAGGAAGTGATCGGCAACAAGCCAGAGTCTGACATCCTGGTGCACACCGC
CTACGACGAGTCCACAGATGAGAATGTGATGCTGCTGACCTCTGACGCCCCCGAGTATAAGCCTTGGGCC
CTGGTCATCCAGGATTCTAACGGCGAGAATAAGATCAAGATGCTGTGATAAGGGGTCTTTGTCCTCTGTA
CTGTCTCTCTCCTTGCCCCTAACCCAAAAAGCTTCATTTTTCTGTGTAGGCTGCACAAGAGCCTTGATTG
AAGATATATTCTTTCTGAACAGTATTTAAGGTTTCCAATAAAATGTACACCCCTCAGAA
